>Addgene plasmid #124980 | pCDH-EF1-N-cG-Hph | addgene full sequence | sequence record 243976 | Addgene NGS Result
CGACAGGCCCGAAGGAATAGAAGAAGAAGGTGGAGAGAGAGACAGAGACAGATCCATTCGATTAGTGAAC
GGATCTCGACGGTATCGGTTAACTTTTAAAAGAAAAGGGGGGATTGGGGGGTACAGTGCAGGGGAAAGAA
TAGTAGACATAATAGCAACAGACATACAAACTAAAGAATTACAAAAACAAATTACAAAATTCAAAATTTT
ATCGATATCGATAGCTATCGATATCGATATCGATAGCTATCGATATCGATATCGATAGCTTTGCAAAGAT
GGATAAAGTTTTAAACAGAGAGGAATCTTTGCAGCTAATGGACCTTCTAGGTCTTGAAAGGAGTGGGAAT
TGGCTCCGGTGCCCGTCAGTGGGCAGAGCGCACATCGCCCACAGTCCCCGAGAAGTTGGGGGGAGGGGTC
GGCAATTGAACCGGTGCCTAGAGAAGGTGGCGCGGGGTAAACTGGGAAAGTGATGTCGTGTACTGGCTCC
GCCTTTTTCCCGAGGGTGGGGGAGAACCGTATATAAGTGCAGTAGTCGCCGTGAACGTTCTTTTTCGCAA
CGGGTTTGCCGCCAGAACACAGGTAAGTGCCGTGTGTGGTTCCCGCGGGCCTGGCCTCTTTACGGGTTAT
GGCCCTTGCGTGCCTTGAATTACTTCCACCTGGCTGCAGTACGTGATTCTTGATCCCGAGCTTCGGGTTG
GAAGTGGGTGGGAGAGTTCGAGGCCTTGCGCTTAAGGAGCCCCTTCGCCTCGTGCTTGAGTTGAGGCCTG
GCCTGGGCGCTGGGGCCGCCGCGTGCGAATCTGGTGGCACCTTCGCGCCTGTCTCGCTGCTTTCGATAAG
TCTCTAGCCATTTAAAATTTTTGATGACCTGCTGCGACGCTTTTTTTCTGGCAAGATAGTCTTGTAAATG
CGGGCCAAGATCTGCACACTGGTATTTCGGTTTTTGGGGCCGCGGGCGGCGACGGGGCCCGTGCGTCCCA
GCGCACATGTTCGGCGAGGCGGGGCCTGCGAGCGCGGCCACCGAGAATCGGACGGGGGTAGTCTCAAGCT
GGCCGGCCTGCTCTGGTGCCTGGCCTCGCGCCGCCGTGTATCGCCCCGCCCTGGGCGGCAAGGCTGGCCC
GGTCGGCACCAGTTGCGTGAGCGGAAAGATGGCCGCTTCCCGGCCCTGCTGCAGGGAGCTCAAAATGGAG
GACGCGGCGCTCGGGAGAGCGGGCGGGTGAGTCACCCACACAAAGGAAAAGGGCCTTTCCGTCCTCAGCC
GTCGCTTCATGTGACTCCACGGAGTACCGGGCGCCGTCCAGGCACCTCGATTAGTTCTCGAGCTTTTGGA
GTACGTCGTCTTTAGGTTGGGGGGAGGGGTTTTATGCGATGGAGTTTCCCCACACTGAGTGGGTGGAGAC
TGAAGTTAGGCCAGCTTGGCACTTGATGTAATTCTCCTTGGAATTTGCCCTTTTTGAGTTTGGATCTTGG
TTCATTCTCAAGCCTCAGACAGTGGTTCAAAGTTTTTTTCTTCCATTTCAGGTGTCGTGAGGAATTGGAT
CCGCCACCATGGTCTTCACACTCGAAGATTTCGTTGGGGACTGGCGACAGACAGCCGGCTACAACCTGGA
CCAAGTCCTTGAACAGGGAGGTGTGTCCAGTTTGTTTCAGAATCTCGGGGTGTCCGTAACTCCGATCCAA
AGGATTGTCCTGAGCGGTGAAAATGGGCTGAAGATCGACATCCATGTCATCATCCCGTATGAAGGTCTGA
GCGGCGACCAAATGGGCCAGATCGAAAAAATTTTTAAGGTGGTGTACCCTGTGGATGATCATCACTTTAA
GGTGATCCTGCACTATGGCACACTGGTAATCGACGGGGTTACGCCGAACATGATCGACTATTTCGGACGG
CCGTATGAAGGCATCGCCGTGTTCGACGGCAAAAAGATCACTGTAACAGGGACCCTGTGGAACGGCAACA
AAATTATCGACGAGCGCCTGATCAACCCCGACGGCTCCCTGCTGTTCCGAGTAACCATCAACGGAGTGAC
CGGCTGGCGGCTGTGCGAACGCATTCTGGCGAAGCTTGGAAGCGGAGCTACTAACTTCAGCCTGCTGAAG
CAGGCTGGAGACGTGGAGGAGAACCCTGGACCTATGGAGAGCGACGAGAGCGGCCTGCCCGCCATGGAGA
TCGAGTGCCGCATCACCGGCACCCTGAACGGCGTGGAGTTCGAGCTGGTGGGCGGCGGAGAGGGCACCCC
CAAGCAGGGCCGCATGACCAACAAGATGAAGAGCACCAAAGGCGCCCTGACCTTCAGCCCCTACCTGCTG
AGCCACGTGATGGGCTACGGCTTCTACCACTTCGGCACCTACCCCAGCGGCTACGAGAACCCCTTCCTGC
ACGCCATCAACAACGGCGGCTACACCAACACCCGCATCGAGAAGTACGAGGACGGCGGCGTGCTGCACGT
GAGCTTCAGCTACCGCTACGAGGCCGGCCGCGTGATCGGCGACTTCAAGGTGGTGGGCACCGGCTTCCCC
GAGGACAGCGTGATCTTCACCGACAAGATCATCCGCAGCAACGCCACCGTGGAGCACCTGCACCCCATGG
GCGATAACGTGCTGGTGGGCAGCTTCGCCCGCACCTTCAGCCTGCGCGACGGCGGCTACTACAGCTTCGT
GGTGGACAGCCACATGCACTTCAAGAGCGCCATCCACCCCAGCATCCTGCAGAACGGGGGCCCCATGTTC
GCCTTCCGCCGCGTGGAGGAGCTGCACAGCAACACCGAGCTGGGCATCGTGGAGTACCAGCACGCCTTCA
AGACCCCCATTGCCTTCGCCAGATCCCGCGCTCAGTCGTCCAATTCTGCCGTGGACGGCACCGCCGGACC
CGGCTCCACCGGATCTCGCGTCGACGGAAGCGGAGCTACTAACTTCAGCCTGCTGAAGCAGGCTGGAGAC
GTGGAGGAGAACCCTGGACCTAGATCTATGAAGAAACCTGAACTGACAGCAACTTCTGTTGAGAAGTTTC
TCATTGAAAAATTTGATTCTGTTTCTGATCTCATGCAGCTGTCTGAAGGTGAAGAAAGCAGAGCCTTTTC
TTTTGATGTTGGAGGAAGAGGTTATGTTCTGAGGGTCAATTCTTGTGCTGATGGTTTTTACAAAGACAGA
TATGTTTACAGACACTTTGCCTCTGCTGCTCTGCCAATTCCAGAAGTTCTGGACATTGGAGAATTTTCTG
AATCTCTCACCTACTGCATCAGCAGAAGAGCACAAGGAGTCACTCTCCAGGATCTCCCTGAAACTGAGCT
GCCAGCTGTTCTGCAACCTGTTGCTGAAGCAATGGATGCCATTGCAGCAGCTGATCTGAGCCAAACCTCT
GGATTTGGTCCTTTTGGTCCCCAAGGCATTGGTCAGTACACCACTTGGAGGGATTTCATTTGTGCCATTG
CTGATCCTCATGTCTATCACTGGCAGACTGTGATGGATGACACAGTTTCTGCTTCTGTTGCTCAGGCACT
GGATGAACTCATGCTGTGGGCAGAAGATTGTCCTGAAGTCAGACACCTGGTCCATGCTGATTTTGGAAGC
AACAATGTTCTGACAGACAATGGCAGAATCACTGCAGTCATTGACTGGTCTGAAGCCATGTTTGGAGATT
CTCAATATGAGGTTGCCAACATTTTTTTTTGGAGACCTTGGCTGGCTTGCATGGAACAACAAACAAGATA
TTTTGAAAGAAGACACCCAGAACTGGCTGGTTCCCCCAGACTGAGAGCCTACATGCTCAGAATTGGCCTG
GACCAACTGTATCAATCTCTGGTTGATGGAAACTTTGATGATGCTGCTTGGGCACAAGGAAGATGTGATG
CCATTGTGAGGTCTGGTGCTGGAACTGTTGGAAGAACTCAAATTGCAAGAAGGTCTGCTGCTGTTTGGAC
TGATGGATGTGTTGAAGTTCTGGCTGACTCTGGAAACAGGAGACCCTCCACAAGACCCAGAGCCAAGGAA
TGAGAATTCGTCGACAATCAACCTCTGGATTACAAAATTTGTGAAAGATTGACTGGTATTCTTAACTATG
TTGCTCCTTTTACGCTATGTGGATACGCTGCTTTAATGCCTTTGTATCATGCTATTGCTTCCCGTATGGC
TTTCATTTTCTCCTCCTTGTATAAATCCTGGTTGCTGTCTCTTTATGAGGAGTTGTGGCCCGTTGTCAGG
CAACGTGGCGTGGTGTGCACTGTGTTTGCTGACGCAACCCCCACTGGTTGGGGCATTGCCACCACCTGTC
AGCTCCTTTCCGGGACTTTCGCTTTCCCCCTCCCTATTGCCACGGCGGAACTCATCGCCGCCTGCCTTGC
CCGCTGCTGGACAGGGGCTCGGCTGTTGGGCACTGACAATTCCGTGGTGTTGTCGGGGAAATCATCGTCC
TTTCCTTGGCTGCTCGCCTGTGTTGCCACCTGGATTCTGCGCGGGACGTCCTTCTGCTACGTCCCTTCGG
CCCTCAATCCAGCGGACCTTCCTTCCCGCGGCCTGCTGCCGGCTCTGCGGCCTCTTCCGCGTCTTCGCCT
TCGCCCTCAGACGAGTCGGATCTCCCTTTGGGCCGCCTCCCCGCCTGGTACCTTTAAGACCAATGACTTA
CAAGGCAGCTGTAGATCTTAGCCACTTTTTAAAAGAAAAGGGGGGACTGGAAGGGCTAATTCACTCCCAA
CGAAGATAAGATCTGCTTTTTGCTTGTACTGGGTCTCTCTGGTTAGACCAGATCTGAGCCTGGGAGCTCT
CTGGCTAACTAGGGAACCCACTGCTTAAGCCTCAATAAAGCTTGCCTTGAGTGCTTCAAGTAGTGTGTGC
CCGTCTGTTGTGTGACTCTGGTAACTAGAGATCCCTCAGACCCTTTTAGTCAGTGTGGAAAATCTCTAGC
AGTAGTAGTTCATGTCATCTTATTATTCAGTATTTATAACTTGCAAAGAAATGAATATCAGAGAGTGAGA
GGAACTTGTTTATTGCAGCTTATAATGGTTACAAATAAAGCAATAGCATCACAAATTTCACAAATAAAGC
ATTTTTTTCACTGCATTCTAGTTGTGGTTTGTCCAAACTCATCAATGTATCTTATCATGTCTGGCTCTAG
CTATCCCGCCCCTAACTCCGCCCATCCCGCCCCTAACTCCGCCCAGTTCCGCCCATTCTCCGCCCCATGG
CTGACTAATTTTTTTTATTTATGCAGAGGCCGAGGCCGCCTCGGCCTCTGAGCTATTCCAGAAGTAGTGA
GGAGGCTTTTTTGGAGGCCTAGACTTTTGCAGAGACCAAATTCGTAATCATGTCATAGCTGTTTCCTGTG
TGAAATTGTTATCCGCTCACAATTCCACACAACATACGAGCCGGAAGCATAAAGTGTAAAGCCTGGGGTG
CCTAATGAGTGAGCTAACTCACATTAATTGCGTTGCGCTCACTGCCCGCTTTCCAGTCGGGAAACCTGTC
GTGCCAGCTGCATTAATGAATCGGCCAACGCGCGGGGAGAGGCGGTTTGCGTATTGGGCGCTCTTCCGCT
TCCTCGCTCACTGACTCGCTGCGCTCGGTCGTTCGGCTGCGGCGAGCGGTATCAGCTCACTCAAAGGCGG
TAATACGGTTATCCACAGAATCAGGGGATAACGCAGGAAAGAACATGTGAGCAAAAGGCCAGCAAAAGGC
CAGGAACCGTAAAAAGGCCGCGTTGCTGGCGTTTTTCCATAGGCTCCGCCCCCCTGACGAGCATCACAAA
AATCGACGCTCAAGTCAGAGGTGGCGAAACCCGACAGGACTATAAAGATACCAGGCGTTTCCCCCTGGAA
GCTCCCTCGTGCGCTCTCCTGTTCCGACCCTGCCGCTTACCGGATACCTGTCCGCCTTTCTCCCTTCGGG
AAGCGTGGCGCTTTCTCATAGCTCACGCTGTAGGTATCTCAGTTCGGTGTAGGTCGTTCGCTCCAAGCTG
GGCTGTGTGCACGAACCCCCCGTTCAGCCCGACCGCTGCGCCTTATCCGGTAACTATCGTCTTGAGTCCA
ACCCGGTAAGACACGACTTATCGCCACTGGCAGCAGCCACTGGTAACAGGATTAGCAGAGCGAGGTATGT
AGGCGGTGCTACAGAGTTCTTGAAGTGGTGGCCTAACTACGGCTACACTAGAAGAACAGTATTTGGTATC
TGCGCTCTGCTGAAGCCAGTTACCTTCGGAAAAAGAGTTGGTAGCTCTTGATCCGGCAAACAAACCACCG
CTGGTAGCGGTGGTTTTTTTGTTTGCAAGCAGCAGATTACGCGCAGAAAAAAAGGATCTCAAGAAGATCC
TTTGATCTTTTCTACGGGGTCTGACGCTCAGTGGAACGAAAACTCACGTTAAGGGATTTTGGTCATGAGA
TTATCAAAAAGGATCTTCACCTAGATCCTTTTAAATTAAAAATGAAGTTTTAAATCAATCTAAAGTATAT
ATGAGTAAACTTGGTCTGACAGTTACCAATGCTTAATCAGTGAGGCACCTATCTCAGCGATCTGTCTATT
TCGTTCATCCATAGTTGCCTGACTCCCCGTCGTGTAGATAACTACGATACGGGAGGGCTTACCATCTGGC
CCCAGTGCTGCAATGATACCGCGAGACCCACGCTCACCGGCTCCAGATTTATCAGCAATAAACCAGCCAG
CCGGAAGGGCCGAGCGCAGAAGTGGTCCTGCAACTTTATCCGCCTCCATCCAGTCTATTAATTGTTGCCG
GGAAGCTAGAGTAAGTAGTTCGCCAGTTAATAGTTTGCGCAACGTTGTTGCCATTGCTACAGGCATCGTG
GTGTCACGCTCGTCGTTTGGTATGGCTTCATTCAGCTCCGGTTCCCAACGATCAAGGCGAGTTACATGAT
CCCCCATGTTGTGCAAAAAAGCGGTTAGCTCCTTCGGTCCTCCGATCGTTGTCAGAAGTAAGTTGGCCGC
AGTGTTATCACTCATGGTTATGGCAGCACTGCATAATTCTCTTACTGTCATGCCATCCGTAAGATGCTTT
TCTGTGACTGGTGAGTACTCAACCAAGTCATTCTGAGAATAGTGTATGCGGCGACCGAGTTGCTCTTGCC
CGGCGTCAATACGGGATAATACCGCGCCACATAGCAGAACTTTAAAAGTGCTCATCATTGGAAAACGTTC
TTCGGGGCGAAAACTCTCAAGGATCTTACCGCTGTTGAGATCCAGTTCGATGTAACCCACTCGTGCACCC
AACTGATCTTCAGCATCTTTTACTTTCACCAGCGTTTCTGGGTGAGCAAAAACAGGAAGGCAAAATGCCG
CAAAAAAGGGAATAAGGGCGACACGGAAATGTTGAATACTCATACTCTTCCTTTTTCAATATTATTGAAG
CATTTATCAGGGTTATTGTCTCATGAGCGGATACATATTTGAATGTATTTAGAAAAATAAACAAATAGGG
GTTCCGCGCACATTTCCCCGAAAAGTGCCACCTGACGTCTAAGAAACCATTATTATCATGACATTAACCT
ATAAAAATAGGCGTATCACGAGGCCCTTTCGTCTCGCGCGTTTCGGTGATGACGGTGAAAACCTCTGACA
CATGCAGCTCCCGGAGACGGTCACAGCTTGTCTGTAAGCGGATGCCGGGAGCAGACAAGCCCGTCAGGGC
GCGTCAGCGGGTGTTGGCGGGTGTCGGGGCTGGCTTAACTATGCGGCATCAGAGCAGATTGTACTGAGAG
TGCACCATATGCGGTGTGAAATACCGCACAGATGCGTAAGGAGAAAATACCGCATCAGGCGCCATTCGCC
ATTCAGGCTGCGCAACTGTTGGGAAGGGCGATCGGTGCGGGCCTCTTCGCTATTACGCCAGCTGGCGAAA
GGGGGATGTGCTGCAAGGCGATTAAGTTGGGTAACGCCAGGGTTTTCCCAGTCACGACGTTGTAAAACGA
CGGCCAGTGCCAAGCTGACGCGTGTAGTCTTATGCAATACTCTTGTAGTCTTGCAACATGGTAACGATGA
GTTAGCAACATGCCTTACAAGGAGAGAAAAAGCACCGTGCATGCCGATTGGTGGAAGTAAGGTGGTACGA
TCGTGCCTTATTAGGAAGGCAACAGACGGGTCTGACATGGATTGGACGAACCACTGAATTGCCGCATTGC
AGAGATATTGTATTTAAGTGCCTAGCTCGATACATAAACGGGTCTCTCTGGTTAGACCAGATCTGAGCCT
GGGAGCTCTCTGGCTAACTAGGGAACCCACTGCTTAAGCCTCAATAAAGCTTGCCTTGAGTGCTTCAAGT
AGTGTGTGCCCGTCTGTTGTGTGACTCTGGTAACTAGAGATCCCTCAGACCCTTTTAGTCAGTGTGGAAA
ATCTCTAGCAGTGGCGCCCGAACAGGGACTTGAAAGCGAAAGGGAAACCAGAGGAGCTCTCTCGACGCAG
GACTCGGCTTGCTGAAGCGCGCACGGCAAGAGGCGAGGGGCGGCGACTGGTGAGTACGCCAAAAATTTTG
ACTAGCGGAGGCTAGAAGGAGAGAGATGGGTGCGAGAGCGTCAGTATTAAGCGGGGGAGAATTAGATCGC
GATGGGAAAAAATTCGGTTAAGGCCAGGGGGAAAGAAAAAATATAAATTAAAACATATAGTATGGGCAAG
CAGGGAGCTAGAACGATTCGCAGTTAATCCTGGCCTGTTAGAAACATCAGAAGGCTGTAGACAAATACTG
GGACAGCTACAACCATCCCTTCAGACAGGATCAGAAGAACTTAGATCATTATATAATACAGTAGCAACCC
TCTATTGTGTGCATCAAAGGATAGAGATAAAAGACACCAAGGAAGCTTTAGACAAGATAGAGGAAGAGCA
AAACAAAAGTAAGACCACCGCACAGCAAGCGGCCACTGATCTTCAGACCTGGAGGAGGAGATATGAGGGA
CAATTGGAGAAGTGAATTATATAAATATAAAGTAGTAAAAATTGAACCATTAGGAGTAGCACCCACCAAG
GCAAAGAGAAGAGTGGTGCAGAGAGAAAAAAGAGCAGTGGGAATAGGAGCTTTGTTCCTTGGGTTCTTGG
GAGCAGCAGGAAGCACTATGGGCGCAGCGTCAATGACGCTGACGGTACAGGCCAGACAATTATTGTCTGG
TATAGTGCAGCAGCAGAACAATTTGCTGAGGGCTATTGAGGCGCAACAGCATCTGTTGCAACTCACAGTC
TGGGGCATCAAGCAGCTCCAGGCAAGAATCCTGGCTGTGGAAAGATACCTAAAGGATCAACAGCTCCTGG
GGATTTGGGGTTGCTCTGGAAAACTCATTTGCACCACTGCTGTGCCTTGGAATGCTAGTTGGAGTAATAA
ATCTCTGGAACAGATTTGGAATCACACGACCTGGATGGAGTGGGACAGAGAAATTAACAATTACACAAGC
TTAATACACTCCTTAATTGAAGAATCGCAAAACCAGCAAGAAAAGAATGAACAAGAATTATTGGAATTAG
ATAAATGGGCAAGTTTGTGGAATTGGTTTAACATAACAAATTGGCTGTGGTATATAAAATTATTCATAAT
GATAGTAGGAGGCTTGGTAGGTTTAAGAATAGTTTTTGCTGTACTTTCTATAGTGAATAGAGTTAGGCAG
GGATATTCACCATTATCGTTTCAGACCCACCTCCCAACCCCGAGGGGACC
Features (pLannotate 1.2.2; 27 found; start..end, strand, type, name):
     94..210     +  misc_feature   cPPT/CTS: central polypurine tract and central termination sequence of HIV-1
    279..345     +  CDS            small t antigen (fragment): SV40 (simian virus 40) small t antigen
    352..1530    +  promoter       EF-1α promoter: strong constitutive promoter for human elongation factor EF-1α
   1549..2061    +  CDS            Nluc: NanoLuc® luciferase human codon-optimized
   2156..2820    +  CDS            CopGFP (fragment): green fluorescent protein 2 from Pontellina plumata, also known as ppluGFP2 (Shagin et al., 2004)
   2968..3990    +  CDS            hph: KHYB_ECOLX - Experimental evidence at protein level: Swiss-Prot protein existence level 1. The aminoglycoside phosphotransferases achieve inactivation of their antibiotic substrates by phosphorylation. Only phosphorylates hygromycin and closely related compounds such as demethyl analogs and destomycin. From Escherichia coli.
   4006..4594    +  misc_feature   WPRE: woodchuck hepatitis virus posttranscriptional regulatory element
   4589..4696    +  CDS            nef (fragment): NEF_SIVS4 - Experimental evidence at protein level: Swiss-Prot protein existence level 1. Interferes with TCR signaling from the cell membrane. Interacts with CD247/TCRZ (TCR zeta chain) and exert potent down- regulation of cell surface TCR/CD3 complexes. From Simian immunodeficiency virus (isolate F236/smH4) (SIV-sm) (Simian immunodeficiency virus sooty mangabey monkey).
   4721..4901    +  LTR            5' LTR (truncated): truncated 5' long terminal repeat (LTR) from HIV-1
   4973..5094    +  polyA_signal   SV40 poly(A) signal: SV40 polyadenylation signal
   5134..5269    +  rep_origin     SV40 ori: SV40 origin of replication
   5326..5342    -  protein_bind   lac operator: The lac repressor binds to the lac operator to inhibit transcription in E. coli. This inhibition can be relieved by adding lactose or isopropyl-β-D-thiogalactopyranoside (IPTG). lac repressor encoded by lacI
   5350..5380    -  promoter       lac promoter: promoter for the E. coli lac operon
   5395..5416    -  protein_bind   CAP binding site: CAP binding activates transcription in the presence of cAMP. E. coli catabolite activator protein
   5429..5521    -  CDS            lacI (fragment): lac repressor; lacI; The lac repressor binds to the lac operator to inhibit transcription in E. coli. This inhibition can be relieved by adding lactose or isopropyl-β-D-thiogalactopyranoside (IPTG).
   5704..6292    -  rep_origin     ori: high-copy-number ColE1/pMB1/pBR322/pUC origin of replication
   6463..7323    -  CDS            AmpR: β-lactamase; bla; confers resistance to ampicillin, carbenicillin, and related antibiotics
   7324..7428    -  promoter       AmpR promoter: bla
   7523..7558    +  CDS            rop (fragment): Rop protein, which maintains plasmids at low copy number; rop
   7660..7759    +  misc_feature   bom (fragment): basis of mobility region from pBR322
   7765..7919    -  CDS            lacZα (fragment): LacZα fragment of β-galactosidase; lacZ fragment
   7933..8159    +  promoter       RSV promoter: Rous sarcoma virus enhancer/promoter
   8160..8340    +  LTR            5' LTR (truncated): truncated 5' long terminal repeat (LTR) from HIV-1
   8387..8512    +  misc_feature   HIV-1 Ψ: packaging signal of human immunodeficiency virus type 1
   8496..8834    +  CDS            HIV-1 gag (fragment): gag protein from human immunodeficiency virus 1; gag
   9005..9238    +  misc_feature   RRE: The Rev response element (RRE) of HIV-1 allows for Rev-dependent mRNA export from the nucleus to the cytoplasm.
   9615..75      +  CDS            Rev (fragment) (across the origin): human immunodeficiency virus 1 (HIV-1) Rev protein; rev; enhances nuclear export of unspliced and incompletely spliced viral mRNAs
