[The description below was written by a language model from this plasmid's Addgene catalogue record and pLannotate feature annotations shown in this document.]
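Description:
pCDH-EF1-N-cG-Hph is a 9.6 kb HIV-1-based lentiviral transfer vector built on the pCDH-EF1 backbone and designed to express NanoLuc luciferase and copGFP together with a hygromycin resistance marker in mammalian cells. In bacteria it is maintained as a high-copy plasmid through a ColE1/pUC-type origin and selected with ampicillin via the β-lactamase gene. The backbone also carries short annotated remnants of lac, rop, bom and lacZα sequences that have no evident functional role.

The viral portion has an RSV promoter fused to a truncated 5' LTR, which drives production of the genomic RNA in packaging cells. This is followed by the Ψ packaging signal with a partial gag fragment, the RRE for Rev-dependent nuclear export, and the cPPT/CTS element that aids nuclear import of the reverse-transcribed genome. A second truncated LTR lies downstream of the cargo, followed by an SV40 polyadenylation signal and an SV40 origin.

Between these elements, the human EF-1α promoter provides strong constitutive expression of three coding regions in the same orientation: human codon-optimised Nluc, CopGFP, and the E. coli hph hygromycin phosphotransferase gene. No additional promoters are annotated between them, and short unannotated gaps separate the reading frames. This suggests a single polycistronic unit, but the record does not state what linker or skipping sequences join the genes. A WPRE after hph enhances transcript stability and expression. The construct is suited to making stably transduced, hygromycin-selectable cell lines that can be tracked by both bioluminescence and green fluorescence.
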