Addgene plasmid #124980: pCDH-EF1-N-cG-Hph
Purpose: Express Nanoluc, copGFP
Depositing lab: Kazuhiro Oka. Depositing organization: Baylor College of Medicine.
Backbone
  Vector backbone: pCDH-EF1 (Addgene #72266)
  Vector type: Lentiviral
  Selectable markers: Hygromycin
Growth in bacteria
  Bacterial resistance: Ampicillin, 100 μg/mL
  Growth temperature: 37°C
  Growth strain: NEB Stable
  Copy number: High Copy
Gene/Insert
  Gene/Insert name: Nanoluc, copGFP
  Species: Synthetic
  Promoter: EF1-alpha
  Cloning method: Restriction Enzyme; 5′ cloning site Unknown (unknown if destroyed)
Terms and licenses: Academic/Nonprofit Terms; Industry Terms: Not Available to Industry
How to cite: pCDH-EF1-N-cG-Hph was a gift from Kazuhiro Oka (Addgene plasmid # 124980 ; http://n2t.net/addgene:124980 ; RRID:Addgene_124980)
